Addgene plasmid #142590: TFORF0294
Purpose: Lentiviral vector for overexpressing transcription factor ORFs with unique 24-bp barcodes. Barcodes facilitate identification of transcription factors in pooled screens.
Depositing lab: Feng Zhang. Depositing organization: Broad Institute. Publication: A transcription factor atlas of directed differentiation. Joung J, Ma S, Tay T, Geiger-Schuller KR, Kirchgatterer PC, Verdine VK, Guo B, Arias-Garcia MA, Allen WE, Singh A, Kuksenko O, Abudayyeh OO, Gootenberg JS, Fu Z, Macrae RK, Buenrostro JD, Regev A, Zhang F. Cell. 2023 Jan 5;186(1):209-229.e26. doi: 10.1016/j.cell.2022.11.026. PubMed 36608654.
Backbone
  Vector backbone: pLX_TRC317
  Backbone manufacturer: Broad Institute Genetic Perturbation Platform
  Backbone size w/o insert (bp): 8264
  Vector type: Mammalian Expression, Lentiviral
  Selectable markers: Puromycin
Growth in bacteria
  Bacterial resistance: Ampicillin, 100 μg/mL
  Growth temperature: 30°C
  Growth strain: NEB Stable
  Copy number: High Copy
Gene/Insert
  Gene/Insert name: MEF2A
  Species: H. sapiens (human)
  Insert size (bp): 1595
  Entrez Gene: MEF2A (a.k.a. ADCAD1, RSRFC4, RSRFC9, mef2)
  Promoter: EF1a
  Cloning method: Unknown
  Sequencing primers: 5′ GGGTGGAGACTGAAGTTAGGCCAG; 3′ CACATAGCGTAAAAGGAGCAACATAG
Terms and licenses: Academic/Nonprofit Terms; Industry Terms: Not Available to Industry
Depositor comments: XM_005254915,NM_001130926,NM_001171894,ENST00000338042,ENST00000557785 . The transcription factor ORF portion of this plasmid was synthesized by Genewiz. Please test multiple small colonies in case of plasmid recombination. To make this collection available in a timely manner, a portion of this collection was not fully sequenced by Addgene. If an Addgene verified full plasmid sequence is not available, please contact us prior to placing an order to request the full sequence.
How to cite: TFORF0294 was a gift from Feng Zhang (Addgene plasmid # 142590 ; http://n2t.net/addgene:142590 ; RRID:Addgene_142590)
