[The description below was written by a language model from this plasmid's Addgene catalogue record and pLannotate feature annotations shown in this document.]
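Description:
TFORF0294 is a lentiviral mammalian expression plasmid built on the pLX_TRC317 backbone and carrying the human transcription factor MEF2A as a synthesized open reading frame. It belongs to a barcoded transcription factor ORF collection in which each clone carries a unique 24-bp barcode, so that the identity of the overexpressed factor can be read out in pooled screens. In bacteria the plasmid is maintained through a high-copy ColE1/pUC-type origin and an ampicillin resistance gene; an f1 origin and lac/T7/T3 remnants of the cloning backbone are also present. The depositor notes that the plasmid can recombine.

The sequenced record (about 9.9 kb) shows a third-generation-style transfer cassette. An RSV promoter drives a truncated HIV-1 5' LTR, followed by the Ψ packaging signal, a gag fragment, the Rev response element and a cPPT/CTS. The cassette ends in a self-inactivating ΔU3 3' LTR with an SV40 polyadenylation signal downstream. Within the proviral region, an SV40 early promoter drives puromycin N-acetyltransferase for selection of transduced cells. A separate EF-1α promoter drives the MEF2A coding sequence, and a WPRE downstream enhances transcript stability and expression. The annotation tool labelled the ORF by homology to mouse Mef2a, but the catalogue lists it as human. The barcode is not annotated as a feature. A short sequence matching a U6 promoter fragment lies between the ORF and the WPRE, and its role is not stated. The construct is intended for packaging into lentivirus to overexpress MEF2A stably, for example in directed differentiation screens.
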