Features (pLannotate 1.2.2; 31 found; start..end, strand, type, name):
      5..231     +  promoter       RSV promoter: Rous sarcoma virus enhancer/promoter
    232..412     +  LTR            5' LTR (truncated): truncated 5' long terminal repeat (LTR) from HIV-1
    459..584     +  misc_feature   HIV-1 Ψ: packaging signal of human immunodeficiency virus type 1
    568..931     +  CDS            HIV-1 gag (fragment): gag protein from human immunodeficiency virus 1; gag
   1077..1310    +  misc_feature   RRE: The Rev response element (RRE) of HIV-1 allows for Rev-dependent mRNA export from the nucleus to the cytoplasm.
   1687..1713    +  CDS            Rev (fragment): human immunodeficiency virus 1 (HIV-1) Rev protein; rev; enhances nuclear export of unspliced and incompletely spliced viral mRNAs
   1720..1743    +  promoter       SV40 promoter (fragment): SV40 early promoter
   1744..1815    +  promoter       SV40 promoter (fragment): SV40 enhancer and early promoter
   1839..1974    +  rep_origin     SV40 ori: SV40 origin of replication
   2020..2616    +  CDS            PuroR (fragment): puromycin N-acetyltransferase; pac from Streptomyces; confers resistance to puromycin
   2665..2782    +  misc_feature   cPPT/CTS: central polypurine tract and central termination sequence of HIV-1
   2847..2913    +  CDS            small t antigen (fragment): SV40 (simian virus 40) small t antigen
   2920..4098    +  promoter       EF-1α promoter: strong constitutive promoter for human elongation factor EF-1α
   4115..5605    +  CDS            Mef2a: MEF2A_MOUSE - Experimental evidence at protein level: Swiss-Prot protein existence level 1. Transcriptional activator which binds specifically to the MEF2 element, 5'-YTA[AT](4)TAR-3', found in numerous muscle-specific genes. Also involved in the activation of numerous growth factor- and stress-induced genes. Mediates cellular functions not only in skeletal and cardiac muscle development, but also in neuronal differentiation and survival. Plays diverse roles in the control of cell growth, survival and apoptosis via p38 MAPK signaling in muscle-specific and/or growth factor-related transcriptio
   5621..5674    +  promoter       U6 promoter (fragment): RNA polymerase III promoter for human U6 snRNA
   5716..6304    +  misc_feature   WPRE: woodchuck hepatitis virus posttranscriptional regulatory element
   6355..6374    +  misc_feature   cPPT/CTS (fragment): central polypurine tract and central termination sequence of HIV-1
   6376..6609    +  LTR            3' LTR (ΔU3): self-inactivating 3' long terminal repeat (LTR) from HIV-1
   6687..6808    +  polyA_signal   SV40 poly(A) signal: SV40 polyadenylation signal
   6848..6983    +  rep_origin     SV40 ori: SV40 origin of replication
   7004..7022    -  promoter       T7 promoter: promoter for bacteriophage T7 RNA polymerase
   7030..7185    +  CDS            lacZα (fragment): LacZα fragment of β-galactosidase; lacZ fragment
   7190..7618    +  rep_origin     f1 ori (sequence partly withheld): f1 bacteriophage origin of replication; arrow indicates direction of (+) strand synthesis
   7671..7775    +  promoter       AmpR promoter: bla
   7776..8636    +  CDS            AmpR: β-lactamase; bla; confers resistance to ampicillin, carbenicillin, and related antibiotics
   8807..9395    +  rep_origin     ori: high-copy-number ColE1/pMB1/pBR322/pUC origin of replication
   9578..9670    +  CDS            lacI (fragment): lac repressor; lacI; The lac repressor binds to the lac operator to inhibit transcription in E. coli. This inhibition can be relieved by adding lactose or isopropyl-β-D-thiogalactopyranoside (IPTG).
   9683..9704    +  protein_bind   CAP binding site: CAP binding activates transcription in the presence of cAMP. E. coli catabolite activator protein
   9719..9749    +  promoter       lac promoter: promoter for the E. coli lac operon
   9757..9773    +  protein_bind   lac operator: The lac repressor binds to the lac operator to inhibit transcription in E. coli. This inhibition can be relieved by adding lactose or isopropyl-β-D-thiogalactopyranoside (IPTG). lac repressor encoded by lacI
   9818..9836    +  promoter       T3 promoter: promoter for bacteriophage T3 RNA polymerase
>Addgene plasmid #142590 | TFORF0294 | addgene full sequence | sequence record 454986 | Addgene NGS Result
TTAATGTAGTCTTATGCAATACTCTTGTAGTCTTGCAACATGGTAACGATGAGTTAGCAACATGCCTTAC
AAGGAGAGAAAAAGCACCGTGCATGCCGATTGGTGGAAGTAAGGTGGTACGATCGTGCCTTATTAGGAAG
GCAACAGACGGGTCTGACATGGATTGGACGAACCACTGAATTGCCGCATTGCAGAGATATTGTATTTAAG
TGCCTAGCTCGATACATAAACGGGTCTCTCTGGTTAGACCAGATCTGAGCCTGGGAGCTCTCTGGCTAAC
TAGGGAACCCACTGCTTAAGCCTCAATAAAGCTTGCCTTGAGTGCTTCAAGTAGTGTGTGCCCGTCTGTT
GTGTGACTCTGGTAACTAGAGATCCCTCAGACCCTTTTAGTCAGTGTGGAAAATCTCTAGCAGTGGCGCC
CGAACAGGGACTTGAAAGCGAAAGGGAAACCAGAGGAGCTCTCTCGACGCAGGACTCGGCTTGCTGAAGC
GCGCACGGCAAGAGGCGAGGGGCGGCGACTGGTGAGTACGCCAAAAATTTTGACTAGCGGAGGCTAGAAG
GAGAGAGATGGGTGCGAGAGCGTCAGTATTAAGCGGGGGAGAATTAGATCGCGATGGGAAAAAATTCGGT
TAAGGCCAGGGGGAAAGAAAAAATATAAATTAAAACATATAGTATGGGCAAGCAGGGAGCTAGAACGATT
CGCAGTTAATCCTGGCCTGTTAGAAACATCAGAAGGCTGTAGACAAATACTGGGACAGCTACAACCATCC
CTTCAGACAGGATCAGAAGAACTTAGATCATTATATAATACAGTAGCAACCCTCTATTGTGTGCATCAAA
GGATAGAGATAAAAGACACCAAGGAAGCTTTAGACAAGATAGAGGAAGAGCAAAACAAAAGTAAGACCAC
CGCACAGCAAGCGGCCGCTGATCTTCAGACCTGGAGGAGGAGATATGAGGGACAATTGGAGAAGTGAATT
ATATAAATATAAAGTAGTAAAAATTGAACCATTAGGAGTAGCACCCACCAAGGCAAAGAGAAGAGTGGTG
CAGAGAGAAAAAAGAGCAGTGGGAATAGGAGCTTTGTTCCTTGGGTTCTTGGGAGCAGCAGGAAGCACTA
TGGGCGCAGCGTCAATGACGCTGACGGTACAGGCCAGACAATTATTGTCTGGTATAGTGCAGCAGCAGAA
CAATTTGCTGAGGGCTATTGAGGCGCAACAGCATCTGTTGCAACTCACAGTCTGGGGCATCAAGCAGCTC
CAGGCAAGAATCCTGGCTGTGGAAAGATACCTAAAGGATCAACAGCTCCTGGGGATTTGGGGTTGCTCTG
GAAAACTCATTTGCACCACTGCTGTGCCTTGGAATGCTAGTTGGAGTAATAAATCTCTGGAACAGATTTG
GAATCACACGACCTGGATGGAGTGGGACAGAGAAATTAACAATTACACAAGCTTAATACACTCCTTAATT
GAAGAATCGCAAAACCAGCAAGAAAAGAATGAACAAGAATTATTGGAATTAGATAAATGGGCAAGTTTGT
GGAATTGGTTTAACATAACAAATTGGCTGTGGTATATAAAATTATTCATAATGATAGTAGGAGGCTTGGT
AGGTTTAAGAATAGTTTTTGCTGTACTTTCTATAGTGAATAGAGTTAGGCAGGGATATTCACCATTATCG
TTTCAGACCCACCTCCCAACCCCGAGGGGACCCATGCATTGCATCTCAATTAGTCAGCAACCAGGTGTGG
AAAGTCCCCAGGCTCCCCAGCAGGCAGAAGTATGCAAAGCATGCGTCTCAATTAGTCAGCAACCATAGTC
CCGCCCCTAACTCCGCCCATCCCGCCCCTAACTCCGCCCAGTTCCGCCCATTCTCCGCCCCATGGCTGAC
TAATTTTTTTTATTTATGCAGAGGCCGAGGCCGCCTCGGCCTCTGAGCTATTCCAGAAGTAGTGAGGAGG
CTTTTTTGGAGGCCTAGGCTTTTGCAAAAAGCTTTCTAGAGGTACCACCGGAGCTTACCATGACCGAGTA
CAAGCCCACGGTGCGCCTCGCCACCCGCGACGACGTCCCCAGGGCCGTACGCACCCTCGCCGCCGCGTTC
GCCGACTACCCCGCCACGCGCCACACCGTCGATCCGGACCGCCACATCGAGCGGGTCACCGAGCTGCAAG
AACTCTTCCTCACGCGCGTCGGGCTCGACATCGGCAAGGTGTGGGTCGCGGACGACGGCGCCGCCGTGGC
GGTCTGGACCACGCCGGAGAGCGTCGAAGCGGGGGCGGTGTTCGCCGAGATCGGCCCGCGCATGGCCGAG
TTGAGCGGTTCCCGGCTGGCCGCGCAGCAACAGATGGAAGGCCTCCTGGCGCCGCACCGGCCCAAGGAGC
CCGCGTGGTTCCTGGCCACCGTCGGCGTCTCGCCCGACCACCAGGGCAAGGGTCTGGGCAGCGCCGTCGT
GCTCCCCGGAGTGGAGGCGGCCGAGCGCGCCGGGGTGCCCGCCTTCCTGGAGACCTCCGCGCCCCGCAAC
CTCCCCTTCTACGAGCGGCTCGGCTTCACCGTCACCGCCGACGTCGAGGTGCCCGAAGGACCGCGCACCT
GGTGCATGACCCGCAAGCCCGGTGCCAGTTAACGAATTCTAGATCTTGAGACAAATGGCAGTATTCATCC
ACAATTTTAAAAGAAAAGGGGGGATTGGGGGGTACAGTGCAGGGGAAAGAATAGTAGACATAATAGCAAC
AGACATACAAACTAAAGAATTACAAAAACAAATTACAAAAATTCAAAATTTTCGGGTTTATTACAGGGAC
AGCAGAGATCCACTTTGGCGCCGGCTCGAGGCCTGCAGGTGCAAAGATGGATAAAGTTTTAAACAGAGAG
GAATCTTTGCAGCTAATGGACCTTCTAGGTCTTGAAAGGAGTGGGAATTGGCTCCGGTGCCCGTCAGTGG
GCAGAGCGCACATCGCCCACAGTCCCCGAGAAGTTGGGGGGAGGGGTCGGCAATTGAACCGGTGCCTAGA
GAAGGTGGCGCGGGGTAAACTGGGAAAGTGATGTCGTGTACTGGCTCCGCCTTTTTCCCGAGGGTGGGGG
AGAACCGTATATAAGTGCAGTAGTCGCCGTGAACGTTCTTTTTCGCAACGGGTTTGCCGCCAGAACACAG
GTAAGTGCCGTGTGTGGTTCCCGCGGGCCTGGCCTCTTTACGGGTTATGGCCCTTGCGTGCCTTGAATTA
CTTCCACCTGGCTGCAGTACGTGATTCTTGATCCCGAGCTTCGGGTTGGAAGTGGGTGGGAGAGTTCGAG
GCCTTGCGCTTAAGGAGCCCCTTCGCCTCGTGCTTGAGTTGAGGCCTGGCCTGGGCGCTGGGGCCGCCGC
GTGCGAATCTGGTGGCACCTTCGCGCCTGTCTCGCTGCTTTCGATAAGTCTCTAGCCATTTAAAATTTTT
GATGACCTGCTGCGACGCTTTTTTTCTGGCAAGATAGTCTTGTAAATGCGGGCCAAGATCTGCACACTGG
TATTTCGGTTTTTGGGGCCGCGGGCGGCGACGGGGCCCGTGCGTCCCAGCGCACATGTTCGGCGAGGCGG
GGCCTGCGAGCGCGGCCACCGAGAATCGGACGGGGGTAGTCTCAAGCTGGCCGGCCTGCTCTGGTGCCTG
GCCTCGCGCCGCCGTGTATCGCCCCGCCCTGGGCGGCAAGGCTGGCCCGGTCGGCACCAGTTGCGTGAGC
GGAAAGATGGCCGCTTCCCGGCCCTGCTGCAGGGAGCTCAAAATGGAGGACGCGGCGCTCGGGAGAGCGG
GCGGGTGAGTCACCCACACAAAGGAAAAGGGCCTTTCCGTCCTCAGCCGTCGCTTCATGTGACTCCACGG
AGTACCGGGCGCCGTCCAGGCACCTCGATTAGTTCTCGAGCTTTTGGAGTACGTCGTCTTTAGGTTGGGG
GGAGGGGTTTTATGCGATGGAGTTTCCCCACACTGAGTGGGTGGAGACTGAAGTTAGGCCAGCTTGGCAC
TTGATGTAATTCTCCTTGGAATTTGCCCTTTTTGAGTTTGGATCTTGGTTCATTCTCAAGCCTCAGACAG
TGGTTCAAAGTTTTTTTCTTCCATTTCAGGTGTCGTGAGGCTAGCACCGCCACCATGGGGCGGAAGAAAA
TACAAATCACACGCATAATGGATGAAAGGAACCGACAGGTCACTTTTACAAAGAGAAAGTTTGGATTAAT
GAAGAAAGCCTATGAACTTAGTGTGCTCTGTGACTGTGAAATAGCACTCATCATTTTCAACAGCTCTAAC
AAACTGTTTCAATATGCTAGCACTGATATGGACAAAGTTCTTCTCAAGTATACAGAATATAATGAACCTC
ATGAAAGCAGAACCAACTCGGATATTGTTGAGACTTTAAGAAAGAAAGGCCTTAATGGTTGTGAGAGCCC
TGATGCTGACGATTACTTTGAGCACAGTCCACTCTCGGAGGACAGATTCAGCAAACTAAATGAAGATAGT
GATTTTATTTTCAAACGAGGCCCTCCTGGTCTGCCACCTCAGAACTTTTCAATGTCTGTCACAGTTCCAG
TGACCAGCCCCAATGCTTTGTCCTACACTAACCCAGGGAGTTCACTGGTGTCCCCATCTTTGGCAGCCAG
CTCAACGTTAACAGATTCAAGCATGCTCTCTCCACCTCAAACCACATTACATAGAAATGTGTCTCCTGGA
GCTCCTCAGAGACCACCAAGTACTGGCAATGCAGGTGGGATGTTGAGCACTACAGACCTCACAGTGCCAA
ATGGAGCTGGAAGCAGTCCAGTGGGGAATGGATTTGTAAACTCAAGAGCTTCTCCAAATTTGATTGGAGC
TACTGGTGCAAATAGCTTAGGCAAAGTCATGCCTACAAAGTCTCCCCCTCCACCAGGTGGTGGTAATCTT
GGAATGAACAGTAGGAAACCAGATCTTCGAGTTGTCATCCCCCCTTCAAGCAAGGGCATGATGCCTCCAC
TAAATACCCAGAGGATCAGTAGTTCTCAAGCCACTCAACCTCTTGCTACCCCAGTCGTGTCTGTGACAAC
CCCAAGCTTGCCTCCGCAAGGACTTGTGTACTCAGCAATGCCGACTGCCTACAACACTGATTATTCACTG
ACCAGCGCTGACCTGTCAGCCCTTCAAGGCTTCAACTCGCCAGGAATGCTGTCGCTGGGACAGGTGTCGG
CCTGGCAGCAGCACCACCTAGGACAAGCAGCCCTCAGCTCTCTTGTTGCTGGAGGGCAGTTATCTCAGGG
TTCCAATTTATCCATTAATACCAACCAAAACATCAGCATCAAGTCCGAACCGATTTCACCTCCTCGGGAT
CGTATGACCCCATCGGGCTTCCAGCAGCAGCAGCAGCAGCAGCAGCAGCAGCAGCCGCCGCCACCACCGC
AGCCCCAGCCACAACCCCCGCAGCCCCAGCCCCGACAGGAAATGGGGCGCTCCCCTGTGGACAGTCTGAG
CAGCTCTAGTAGCTCCTATGATGGCAGTGATCGGGAGGATCCACGGGGCGACTTCCATTCTCCAATTGTG
CTTGGCCGACCCCCAAACACTGAGGACAGAGAAAGCCCTTCTGTAAAGCGAATGAGGATGGACGCGTGGG
TGACCTAGTAATGAACTAGTCCGTAACTTGAAAGTATTTCGATTTCTTGGCTTTATATATCTTGTGGAAA
GGACGATCGTCGGCTAGGTAGGCTGAGGTTACGCGTTAAGTCGACAATCAACCTCTGGATTACAAAATTT
GTGAAAGATTGACTGGTATTCTTAACTATGTTGCTCCTTTTACGCTATGTGGATACGCTGCTTTAATGCC
TTTGTATCATGCTATTGCTTCCCGTATGGCTTTCATTTTCTCCTCCTTGTATAAATCCTGGTTGCTGTCT
CTTTATGAGGAGTTGTGGCCCGTTGTCAGGCAACGTGGCGTGGTGTGCACTGTGTTTGCTGACGCAACCC
CCACTGGTTGGGGCATTGCCACCACCTGTCAGCTCCTTTCCGGGACTTTCGCTTTCCCCCTCCCTATTGC
CACGGCGGAACTCATCGCCGCCTGCCTTGCCCGCTGCTGGACAGGGGCTCGGCTGTTGGGCACTGACAAT
TCCGTGGTGTTGTCGGGGAAATCATCGTCCTTTCCTTGGCTGCTCGCCTGTGTTGCCACCTGGATTCTGC
GCGGGACGTCCTTCTGCTACGTCCCTTCGGCCCTCAATCCAGCGGACCTTCCTTCCCGCGGCCTGCTGCC
GGCTCTGCGGCCTCTTCCGCGTCTTCGCCTTCGCCCTCAGACGAGTCGGATCTCCCTTTGGGCCGCCTCC
CCGCGTCGACTTTAAGACCAATGACTTACAAGGCAGCTGTAGATCTTAGCCACTTTTTAAAAGAAAAGGG
GGGACTGGAAGGGCTAATTCACTCCCAACGAAGACAAGATCTGCTTTTTGCTTGTACTGGGTCTCTCTGG
TTAGACCAGATCTGAGCCTGGGAGCTCTCTGGCTAACTAGGGAACCCACTGCTTAAGCCTCAATAAAGCT
TGCCTTGAGTGCTTCAAGTAGTGTGTGCCCGTCTGTTGTGTGACTCTGGTAACTAGAGATCCCTCAGACC
CTTTTAGTCAGTGTGGAAAATCTCTAGCAGTACGTATAGTAGTTCATGTCATCTTATTATTCAGTATTTA
TAACTTGCAAAGAAATGAATATCAGAGAGTGAGAGGAACTTGTTTATTGCAGCTTATAATGGTTACAAAT
AAAGCAATAGCATCACAAATTTCACAAATAAAGCATTTTTTTCACTGCATTCTAGTTGTGGTTTGTCCAA
ACTCATCAATGTATCTTATCATGTCTGGCTCTAGCTATCCCGCCCCTAACTCCGCCCATCCCGCCCCTAA
CTCCGCCCAGTTCCGCCCATTCTCCGCCCCATGGCTGACTAATTTTTTTTATTTATGCAGAGGCCGAGGC
CGCCTCGGCCTCTGAGCTATTCCAGAAGTAGTGAGGAGGCTTTTTTGGAGGCCTAGGGACGTACCCAATT
CGCCCTATAGTGAGTCGTATTACGCGCGCTCACTGGCCGTCGTTTTACAACGTCGTGACTGGGAAAACCC
TGGCGTTACCCAACTTAATCGCCTTGCAGCACATCCCCCTTTCGCCAGCTGGCGTAATAGCGAAGAGGCC
CGCACCGATCGCCCTTCCCAACAGTTGCGCAGCCTGAATGGCGAATGGG
[124 nt withheld, positions 7190-7313]
C
[91 nt withheld, positions 7315-7405]
A
[49 nt withheld, positions 7407-7455]
CCTTTGACGTTGGAGTCCACGTTCTTT
[37 nt withheld, positions 7483-7519]
ACCCTATCTCGGTCTATTCTTTTGATTTATAAGGGATTTTGCCGATTTCGGCCTATTGGTTAAAAAATGA
GCTGATTTAACAAAAATTTAACGCGAATTTTAACAAAATATTAACGCTTACAATTTAGGTGGCACTTTTC
GGGGAAATGTGCGCGGAACCCCTATTTGTTTATTTTTCTAAATACATTCAAATATGTATCCGCTCATGAG
ACAATAACCCTGATAAATGCTTCAATAATATTGAAAAAGGAAGAGTATGAGTATTCAACATTTCCGTGTC
GCCCTTATTCCCTTTTTTGCGGCATTTTGCCTTCCTGTTTTTGCTCACCCAGAAACGCTGGTGAAAGTAA
AAGATGCTGAAGATCAGTTGGGTGCACGAGTGGGTTACATCGAACTGGATCTCAACAGCGGTAAGATCCT
TGAGAGTTTTCGCCCCGAAGAACGTTTTCCAATGATGAGCACTTTTAAAGTTCTGCTATGTGGCGCGGTA
TTATCCCGTATTGACGCCGGGCAAGAGCAACTCGGTCGCCGCATACACTATTCTCAGAATGACTTGGTTG
AGTACTCACCAGTCACAGAAAAGCATCTTACGGATGGCATGACAGTAAGAGAATTATGCAGTGCTGCCAT
AACCATGAGTGATAACACTGCGGCCAACTTACTTCTGACAACGATCGGAGGACCGAAGGAGCTAACCGCT
TTTTTGCACAACATGGGGGATCATGTAACTCGCCTTGATCGTTGGGAACCGGAGCTGAATGAAGCCATAC
CAAACGACGAGCGTGACACCACGATGCCTGTAGCAATGGCAACAACGTTGCGCAAACTATTAACTGGCGA
ACTACTTACTCTAGCTTCCCGGCAACAATTAATAGACTGGATGGAGGCGGATAAAGTTGCAGGACCACTT
CTGCGCTCGGCCCTTCCGGCTGGCTGGTTTATTGCTGATAAATCTGGAGCCGGTGAGCGTGGGTCTCGCG
GTATCATTGCAGCACTGGGGCCAGATGGTAAGCCCTCCCGTATCGTAGTTATCTACACGACGGGGAGTCA
GGCAACTATGGATGAACGAAATAGACAGATCGCTGAGATAGGTGCCTCACTGATTAAGCATTGGTAACTG
TCAGACCAAGTTTACTCATATATACTTTAGATTGATTTAAAACTTCATTTTTAATTTAAAAGGATCTAGG
TGAAGATCCTTTTTGATAATCTCATGACCAAAATCCCTTAACGTGAGTTTTCGTTCCACTGAGCGTCAGA
CCCCGTAGAAAAGATCAAAGGATCTTCTTGAGATCCTTTTTTTCTGCGCGTAATCTGCTGCTTGCAAACA
AAAAAACCACCGCTACCAGCGGTGGTTTGTTTGCCGGATCAAGAGCTACCAACTCTTTTTCCGAAGGTAA
CTGGCTTCAGCAGAGCGCAGATACCAAATACTGTTCTTCTAGTGTAGCCGTAGTTAGGCCACCACTTCAA
GAACTCTGTAGCACCGCCTACATACCTCGCTCTGCTAATCCTGTTACCAGTGGCTGCTGCCAGTGGCGAT
AAGTCGTGTCTTACCGGGTTGGACTCAAGACGATAGTTACCGGATAAGGCGCAGCGGTCGGGCTGAACGG
GGGGTTCGTGCACACAGCCCAGCTTGGAGCGAACGACCTACACCGAACTGAGATACCTACAGCGTGAGCT
ATGAGAAAGCGCCACGCTTCCCGAAGGGAGAAAGGCGGACAGGTATCCGGTAAGCGGCAGGGTCGGAACA
GGAGAGCGCACGAGGGAGCTTCCAGGGGGAAACGCCTGGTATCTTTATAGTCCTGTCGGGTTTCGCCACC
TCTGACTTGAGCGTCGATTTTTGTGATGCTCGTCAGGGGGGCGGAGCCTATGGAAAAACGCCAGCAACGC
GGCCTTTTTACGGTTCCTGGCCTTTTGCTGGCCTTTTGCTCACATGTTCTTTCCTGCGTTATCCCCTGAT
TCTGTGGATAACCGTATTACCGCCTTTGAGTGAGCTGATACCGCTCGCCGCAGCCGAACGACCGAGCGCA
GCGAGTCAGTGAGCGAGGAAGCGGAAGAGCGCCCAATACGCAAACCGCCTCTCCCCGCGCGTTGGCCGAT
TCATTAATGCAGCTGGCACGACAGGTTTCCCGACTGGAAAGCGGGCAGTGAGCGCAACGCAATTAATGTG
AGTTAGCTCACTCATTAGGCACCCCAGGCTTTACACTTTATGCTTCCGGCTCGTATGTTGTGTGGAATTG
TGAGCGGATAACAATTTCACACAGGAAACAGCTATGACCATGATTACGCCAAGCGCGCAATTAACCCTCA
CTAAAGGGAACAAAAGCTGGAGCTGCAAGC
