>Addgene plasmid #142590 | TFORF0294 | depositor partial sequence | sequence record 279908 | Insert
ACCGCCACCATGGGGCGGAAGAAAATACAAATCACACGCATAATGGATGAAAGGAACCGACAGGTCACTT
TTACAAAGAGAAAGTTTGGATTAATGAAGAAAGCCTATGAACTTAGTGTGCTCTGTGACTGTGAAATAGC
ACTCATCATTTTCAACAGCTCTAACAAACTGTTTCAATATGCTAGCACTGATATGGACAAAGTTCTTCTC
AAGTATACAGAATATAATGAACCTCATGAAAGCAGAACCAACTCGGATATTGTTGAGACTTTAAGAAAGA
AAGGCCTTAATGGTTGTGAGAGCCCTGATGCTGACGATTACTTTGAGCACAGTCCACTCTCGGAGGACAG
ATTCAGCAAACTAAATGAAGATAGTGATTTTATTTTCAAACGAGGCCCTCCTGGTCTGCCACCTCAGAAC
TTTTCAATGTCTGTCACAGTTCCAGTGACCAGCCCCAATGCTTTGTCCTACACTAACCCAGGGAGTTCAC
TGGTGTCCCCATCTTTGGCAGCCAGCTCAACGTTAACAGATTCAAGCATGCTCTCTCCACCTCAAACCAC
ATTACATAGAAATGTGTCTCCTGGAGCTCCTCAGAGACCACCAAGTACTGGCAATGCAGGTGGGATGTTG
AGCACTACAGACCTCACAGTGCCAAATGGAGCTGGAAGCAGTCCAGTGGGGAATGGATTTGTAAACTCAA
GAGCTTCTCCAAATTTGATTGGAGCTACTGGTGCAAATAGCTTAGGCAAAGTCATGCCTACAAAGTCTCC
CCCTCCACCAGGTGGTGGTAATCTTGGAATGAACAGTAGGAAACCAGATCTTCGAGTTGTCATCCCCCCT
TCAAGCAAGGGCATGATGCCTCCACTAAATACCCAGAGGATCAGTAGTTCTCAAGCCACTCAACCTCTTG
CTACCCCAGTCGTGTCTGTGACAACCCCAAGCTTGCCTCCGCAAGGACTTGTGTACTCAGCAATGCCGAC
TGCCTACAACACTGATTATTCACTGACCAGCGCTGACCTGTCAGCCCTTCAAGGCTTCAACTCGCCAGGA
ATGCTGTCGCTGGGACAGGTGTCGGCCTGGCAGCAGCACCACCTAGGACAAGCAGCCCTCAGCTCTCTTG
TTGCTGGAGGGCAGTTATCTCAGGGTTCCAATTTATCCATTAATACCAACCAAAACATCAGCATCAAGTC
CGAACCGATTTCACCTCCTCGGGATCGTATGACCCCATCGGGCTTCCAGCAGCAGCAGCAGCAGCAGCAG
CAGCAGCAGCCGCCGCCACCACCGCAGCCCCAGCCACAACCCCCGCAGCCCCAGCCCCGACAGGAAATGG
GGCGCTCCCCTGTGGACAGTCTGAGCAGCTCTAGTAGCTCCTATGATGGCAGTGATCGGGAGGATCCACG
GGGCGACTTCCATTCTCCAATTGTGCTTGGCCGACCCCCAAACACTGAGGACAGAGAAAGCCCTTCTGTA
AAGCGAATGAGGATGGACGCGTGGGTGACCTAGTAATGAACTAGTCCGTAACTTGAAAGTATTTCGATTT
CTTGGCTTTATATATCTTGTGGAAAGGACGATCGTCGGCTAGGTAGGCTGAGGTT
