>Addgene plasmid #142590 | TFORF0294 | depositor partial sequence | sequence record 279909 | Barcode
TCGTCGGCTAGGTAGGCTGAGGTT
